Addgene plasmid #169315: SIN40C.TRE.dTomato.miR-125b-2.PGK.sfGFP.P2A.Tet3G
Purpose: Doxycycline-inducible expression of miR-125b-2 with dTomato as reporter fluorescent protein
Depositing lab: Jan-Henning Klusmann. Depositing organization: Martin-Luther-Universitaet Halle-Wittenberg. Publication: The megakaryocytic transcription factor ARID3A suppresses leukemia pathogenesis. Alejo-Valle O, Weigert K, Bhayadia R, Ng M, Issa H, Beyer C, Emmrich S, Schuschel K, Ihling C, Sinz A, Zimmermann M, Wickenhauser C, Flasinski M, Regenyi EM, Labuhn M, Reinhardt D, Yaspo ML, Heckl D, Klusmann JH. Blood. 2021 Sep 27. pii: S0006-4971(21)01649-9. doi: 10.1182/blood.2021012231. PubMed 34570885.
Backbone
  Vector backbone: SIN40C
  Vector type: Lentiviral
  Selectable markers: sfGFP
Growth in bacteria
  Bacterial resistance: Ampicillin, 100 μg/mL
  Growth temperature: 37°C
  Growth strain: NEB Stable
  Copy number: High Copy
Gene/Insert
  Gene/Insert name: miR-125b-2
  Species: H. sapiens (human)
  Entrez Gene: MIR125B2 (a.k.a. MIRN125B2, mir-125b-2)
  Promoter: TRE
  Tag / fusion protein: dTomato (N terminal on insert)
  Cloning method: Restriction Enzyme; 5′ cloning site Unknown (unknown if destroyed)
  Sequencing primers: 5′ LNCX; 3′ IRES-R
Terms and licenses: Academic/Nonprofit Terms; Industry Terms: Not Available to Industry
How to cite: SIN40C.TRE.dTomato.miR-125b-2.PGK.sfGFP.P2A.Tet3G was a gift from Jan-Henning Klusmann (Addgene plasmid # 169315 ; http://n2t.net/addgene:169315 ; RRID:Addgene_169315)
