[The description below was written by a language model from this plasmid's Addgene catalogue record and pLannotate feature annotations shown in this document.]
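Description:
SIN40C.TRE.dTomato.miR-125b-2.PGK.sfGFP.P2A.Tet3G is an all-in-one, doxycycline-inducible lentiviral transfer plasmid of about 10.3 kb built on the self-inactivating SIN40C backbone. In bacteria it is maintained through a high-copy ColE1/pUC-type origin and selected with ampicillin (AmpR); an f1 origin and remnants of a lac/lacZα cloning region with T3 and T7 promoters are also present. The viral portion begins with CMV enhancer, SV40 promoter fragment and RSV promoter elements placed ahead of a truncated HIV-1 5' LTR. It continues with the Ψ packaging signal and a gag fragment, the RRE for Rev-dependent export of genomic RNA, and a cPPT/CTS, and ends with a WPRE and a ΔU3 3' LTR that silences LTR promoter activity after integration. An SV40 poly(A) signal and SV40 origin lie downstream of the 3' LTR.

The payload consists of two cassettes in the same orientation. A TRE3G promoter drives dTomato, and the human miR-125b-2 precursor sits downstream of that coding sequence on the same transcript, so red fluorescence reports induced miRNA expression. The annotation tool labels the hairpin as the lin-4 microRNA family, to which miR-125 belongs. The catalogue entry lists dTomato as an N-terminal tag, but since the insert is a non-coding RNA this can only mean a linked reporter, not a protein fusion. A mouse PGK promoter constitutively expresses superfolder GFP joined through a P2A peptide to the Tet-On 3G transactivator, whose TetR-derived DNA-binding portion is what the annotation detects. Green fluorescence therefore marks transduced cells and serves as the selectable marker. Adding doxycycline lets Tet3G activate TRE3G. The plasmid is intended for inducible miR-125b-2 overexpression and was deposited with a study of megakaryocytic leukemia pathogenesis.
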