Features (pLannotate 1.2.2; 31 found; start..end, strand, type, name):
      1..861     +  CDS            AmpR: β-lactamase; bla; confers resistance to ampicillin, carbenicillin, and related antibiotics
   1032..1620    +  rep_origin     ori: high-copy-number ColE1/pMB1/pBR322/pUC origin of replication
   1803..1895    +  CDS            lacI (fragment): lac repressor; lacI; The lac repressor binds to the lac operator to inhibit transcription in E. coli. This inhibition can be relieved by adding lactose or isopropyl-β-D-thiogalactopyranoside (IPTG).
   1908..1929    +  protein_bind   CAP binding site: CAP binding activates transcription in the presence of cAMP. E. coli catabolite activator protein
   1944..1974    +  promoter       lac promoter: promoter for the E. coli lac operon
   1982..1998    +  protein_bind   lac operator: The lac repressor binds to the lac operator to inhibit transcription in E. coli. This inhibition can be relieved by adding lactose or isopropyl-β-D-thiogalactopyranoside (IPTG). lac repressor encoded by lacI
   2043..2061    +  promoter       T3 promoter: promoter for bacteriophage T3 RNA polymerase
   2106..2485    +  enhancer       CMV enhancer: human cytomegalovirus immediate early enhancer
   2542..2733    +  promoter       SV40 promoter (fragment): SV40 enhancer and early promoter
   2752..2978    +  promoter       RSV promoter: Rous sarcoma virus enhancer/promoter
   2979..3159    +  LTR            5' LTR (truncated): truncated 5' long terminal repeat (LTR) from HIV-1
   3206..3331    +  misc_feature   HIV-1 Ψ: packaging signal of human immunodeficiency virus type 1
   3315..3678    +  CDS            HIV-1 gag (fragment): gag protein from human immunodeficiency virus 1; gag
   3824..4057    +  misc_feature   RRE: The Rev response element (RRE) of HIV-1 allows for Rev-dependent mRNA export from the nucleus to the cytoplasm.
   4434..4458    +  CDS            Rev (fragment): human immunodeficiency virus 1 (HIV-1) Rev protein; rev; enhances nuclear export of unspliced and incompletely spliced viral mRNAs
   4499..4616    +  misc_feature   cPPT/CTS: central polypurine tract and central termination sequence of HIV-1
   4662..5040    +  promoter       TRE3G promoter: 3rd-generation Tet-responsive promoter that can be activated by binding of Tet-On® 3G
   5053..5754    +  CDS            dTomato: dTomato is a basic (constitutively fluorescent) orange fluorescent protein published in 2004, derived from Discosoma sp.. It is reported to be a somewhat slowly-maturing dimer with low acid sensitivity.
   5955..6024    +  ncRNA          lin-4: Accession: RF00052 - lin-4 microRNA precursor
   6173..6672    +  promoter       PGK promoter: mouse phosphoglycerate kinase 1 promoter
   6691..7401    +  CDS            Superfolder GFP: Superfolder GFP is a basic (constitutively fluorescent) green fluorescent protein published in 2005, derived from Aequorea victoria. It is reported to be a very rapidly-maturing weak dimer.
   7471..8088    +  CDS            tetR: TETR2_ECOLX - Experimental evidence at protein level: Swiss-Prot protein existence level 1. TetR is the repressor of the tetracycline resistance element; its N-terminal region forms a helix-turn-helix structure and binds DNA. Binding of tetracycline to TetR reduces the repressor affinity for the tetracycline resistance gene (tetA) promoter operator sites. From Escherichia coli.
   8244..8832    +  misc_feature   WPRE: woodchuck hepatitis virus posttranscriptional regulatory element
   8883..8902    +  misc_feature   cPPT/CTS (fragment): central polypurine tract and central termination sequence of HIV-1
   8904..9137    +  LTR            3' LTR (ΔU3): self-inactivating 3' long terminal repeat (LTR) from HIV-1
   9215..9336    +  polyA_signal   SV40 poly(A) signal: SV40 polyadenylation signal
   9376..9511    +  rep_origin     SV40 ori: SV40 origin of replication
   9532..9550    -  promoter       T7 promoter: promoter for bacteriophage T7 RNA polymerase
   9558..9713    +  CDS            lacZα (fragment): LacZα fragment of β-galactosidase; lacZ fragment
   9718..10146   +  rep_origin     f1 ori (sequence partly withheld): f1 bacteriophage origin of replication; arrow indicates direction of (+) strand synthesis
  10199..10303   +  promoter       AmpR promoter: bla
>Addgene plasmid #169315 | SIN40C.TRE.dTomato.miR-125b-2.PGK.sfGFP.P2A.Tet3G | addgene full sequence | sequence record 338263 | Addgene NGS Result
ATGAGTATTCAACATTTCCGTGTCGCCCTTATTCCCTTTTTTGCGGCATTTTGCCTTCCTGTTTTTGCTC
ACCCAGAAACGCTGGTGAAAGTAAAAGATGCTGAAGATCAGTTGGGTGCACGAGTGGGTTACATCGAACT
GGATCTCAACAGCGGTAAGATCCTTGAGAGTTTTCGCCCCGAAGAACGTTTTCCAATGATGAGCACTTTT
AAAGTTCTGCTATGTGGCGCGGTATTATCCCGTATTGACGCCGGGCAAGAGCAACTCGGTCGCCGCATAC
ACTATTCTCAGAATGACTTGGTTGAGTACTCACCAGTCACAGAAAAGCATCTTACGGATGGCATGACAGT
AAGAGAATTATGCAGTGCTGCCATAACCATGAGTGATAACACTGCGGCCAACTTACTTCTGACAACGATC
GGAGGACCGAAGGAGCTAACCGCTTTTTTGCACAACATGGGGGATCATGTAACTCGCCTTGATCGTTGGG
AACCGGAGCTGAATGAAGCCATACCAAACGACGAGCGTGACACCACGATGCCTGTAGCAATGGCAACAAC
GTTGCGCAAACTATTAACTGGCGAACTACTTACTCTAGCTTCCCGGCAACAATTAATAGACTGGATGGAG
GCGGATAAAGTTGCAGGACCACTTCTGCGCTCGGCCCTTCCGGCTGGCTGGTTTATTGCTGATAAATCTG
GAGCCGGTGAGCGTGGGTCTCGCGGTATCATTGCAGCACTGGGGCCAGATGGTAAGCCCTCCCGTATCGT
AGTTATCTACACGACGGGGAGTCAGGCAACTATGGATGAACGAAATAGACAGATCGCTGAGATAGGTGCC
TCACTGATTAAGCATTGGTAACTGTCAGACCAAGTTTACTCATATATACTTTAGATTGATTTAAAACTTC
ATTTTTAATTTAAAAGGATCTAGGTGAAGATCCTTTTTGATAATCTCATGACCAAAATCCCTTAACGTGA
GTTTTCGTTCCACTGAGCGTCAGACCCCGTAGAAAAGATCAAAGGATCTTCTTGAGATCCTTTTTTTCTG
CGCGTAATCTGCTGCTTGCAAACAAAAAAACCACCGCTACCAGCGGTGGTTTGTTTGCCGGATCAAGAGC
TACCAACTCTTTTTCCGAAGGTAACTGGCTTCAGCAGAGCGCAGATACCAAATACTGTTCTTCTAGTGTA
GCCGTAGTTAGGCCACCACTTCAAGAACTCTGTAGCACCGCCTACATACCTCGCTCTGCTAATCCTGTTA
CCAGTGGCTGCTGCCAGTGGCGATAAGTCGTGTCTTACCGGGTTGGACTCAAGACGATAGTTACCGGATA
AGGCGCAGCGGTCGGGCTGAACGGGGGGTTCGTGCACACAGCCCAGCTTGGAGCGAACGACCTACACCGA
ACTGAGATACCTACAGCGTGAGCTATGAGAAAGCGCCACGCTTCCCGAAGGGAGAAAGGCGGACAGGTAT
CCGGTAAGCGGCAGGGTCGGAACAGGAGAGCGCACGAGGGAGCTTCCAGGGGGAAACGCCTGGTATCTTT
ATAGTCCTGTCGGGTTTCGCCACCTCTGACTTGAGCGTCGATTTTTGTGATGCTCGTCAGGGGGGCGGAG
CCTATGGAAAAACGCCAGCAACGCGGCCTTTTTACGGTTCCTGGCCTTTTGCTGGCCTTTTGCTCACATG
TTCTTTCCTGCGTTATCCCCTGATTCTGTGGATAACCGTATTACCGCCTTTGAGTGAGCTGATACCGCTC
GCCGCAGCCGAACGACCGAGCGCAGCGAGTCAGTGAGCGAGGAAGCGGAAGAGCGCCCAATACGCAAACC
GCCTCTCCCCGCGCGTTGGCCGATTCATTAATGCAGCTGGCACGACAGGTTTCCCGACTGGAAAGCGGGC
AGTGAGCGCAACGCAATTAATGTGAGTTAGCTCACTCATTAGGCACCCCAGGCTTTACACTTTATGCTTC
CGGCTCGTATGTTGTGTGGAATTGTGAGCGGATAACAATTTCACACAGGAAACAGCTATGACCATGATTA
CGCCAAGCGCGCAATTAACCCTCACTAAAGGGAACAAAAGCTGGAGCTGCAAGCGGTACCGTCGACCTGC
AGGTTGACATTGATTATTGACTAGTTATTAATAGTAATCAATTACGGGGTCATTAGTTCATAGCCCATAT
ATGGAGTTCCGCGTTACATAACTTACGGTAAATGGCCCGCCTGGCTGACCGCCCAACGACCCCCGCCCAT
TGACGTCAATAATGACGTATGTTCCCATAGTAACGCCAATAGGGACTTTCCATTGACGTCAATGGGTGGA
GTATTTACGGTAAACTGCCCACTTGGCAGTACATCAAGTGTATCATATGCCAAGTACGCCCCCTATTGAC
GTCAATGACGGTAAATGGCCCGCCTGGCATTATGCCCAGTACATGACCTTATGGGACTTTCCTACTTGGC
AGTACATCTACGTATTAGTCATCGCTATTACCATGGCGCGCCATGCAGGGCCTGAAATAACCTCTGAAAG
AGGAACTTGGTTAGGTACCTTCTGAGGCGGAAAGAACCAGCTGTGGAATGTGTGTCAGTTAGGGTGTGGA
AAGTCCCCAGGCTCCCCAGCAGGCAGAAGTATGCAAAGCATGCATCTCAATTAGTCAGCAACCAGGTGTG
GAAAGTCCCCAGGCTCCCCAGCAGGCAGAAGTATGCAAAGCATGCATCTCAATTAGTCAGCAACCATAGT
CCCTTAAGAGGCGCGCCTTAATGTAGTCTTATGCAATACTCTTGTAGTCTTGCAACATGGTAACGATGAG
TTAGCAACATGCCTTACAAGGAGAGAAAAAGCACCGTGCATGCCGATTGGTGGAAGTAAGGTGGTACGAT
CGTGCCTTATTAGGAAGGCAACAGACGGGTCTGACATGGATTGGACGAACCACTGAATTGCCGCATTGCA
GAGATATTGTATTTAAGTGCCTAGCTCGATACATAAACGGGTCTCTCTGGTTAGACCAGATCTGAGCCTG
GGAGCTCTCTGGCTAACTAGGGAACCCACTGCTTAAGCCTCAATAAAGCTTGCCTTGAGTGCTTCAAGTA
GTGTGTGCCCGTCTGTTGTGTGACTCTGGTAACTAGAGATCCCTCAGACCCTTTTAGTCAGTGTGGAAAA
TCTCTAGCAGTGGCGCCCGAACAGGGACTTGAAAGCGAAAGGGAAACCAGAGGAGCTCTCTCGACGCAGG
ACTCGGCTTGCTGAAGCGCGCACGGCAAGAGGCGAGGGGCGGCGACTGGTGAGTACGCCAAAAATTTTGA
CTAGCGGAGGCTAGAAGGAGAGAGATGGGTGCGAGAGCGTCAGTATTAAGCGGGGGAGAATTAGATCGCG
ATGGGAAAAAATTCGGTTAAGGCCAGGGGGAAAGAAAAAATATAAATTAAAACATATAGTATGGGCAAGC
AGGGAGCTAGAACGATTCGCAGTTAATCCTGGCCTGTTAGAAACATCAGAAGGCTGTAGACAAATACTGG
GACAGCTACAACCATCCCTTCAGACAGGATCAGAAGAACTTAGATCATTATATAATACAGTAGCAACCCT
CTATTGTGTGCATCAAAGGATAGAGATAAAAGACACCAAGGAAGCTTTAGACAAGATAGAGGAAGAGCAA
AACAAAAGTAAGACCACCGCACAGCAAGCGGCCGCTGATCTTCAGACCTGGAGGAGGAGATATGAGGGAC
AATTGGAGAAGTGAATTATATAAATATAAAGTAGTAAAAATTGAACCATTAGGAGTAGCACCCACCAAGG
CAAAGAGAAGAGTGGTGCAGAGAGAAAAAAGAGCAGTGGGAATAGGAGCTTTGTTCCTTGGGTTCTTGGG
AGCAGCAGGAAGCACTATGGGCGCAGCGTCAATGACGCTGACGGTACAGGCCAGACAATTATTGTCTGGT
ATAGTGCAGCAGCAGAACAATTTGCTGAGGGCTATTGAGGCGCAACAGCATCTGTTGCAACTCACAGTCT
GGGGCATCAAGCAGCTCCAGGCAAGAATCCTGGCTGTGGAAAGATACCTAAAGGATCAACAGCTCCTGGG
GATTTGGGGTTGCTCTGGAAAACTCATTTGCACCACTGCTGTGCCTTGGAATGCTAGTTGGAGTAATAAA
TCTCTGGAACAGATTTGGAATCACACGACCTGGATGGAGTGGGACAGAGAAATTAACAATTACACAAGCT
TAATACACTCCTTAATTGAAGAATCGCAAAACCAGCAAGAAAAGAATGAACAAGAATTATTGGAATTAGA
TAAATGGGCAAGTTTGTGGAATTGGTTTAACATAACAAATTGGCTGTGGTATATAAAATTATTCATAATG
ATAGTAGGAGGCTTGGTAGGTTTAAGAATAGTTTTTGCTGTACTTTCTATAGTGAATAGAGTTAGGCAGG
GATATTCACCATTATCGTTTCAGACCCACCTCCCAACCCCGAGGGGACAATTCTAGATCTTGAGACAAAT
GGCAGTATTCATCCACAATTTTAAAAGAAAAGGGGGGATTGGGGGGTACAGTGCAGGGGAAAGAATAGTA
GACATAATAGCAACAGACATACAAACTAAAGAATTACAAAAACAAATTACAAAAATTCAAAATTTTCGGG
TTTATTACAGGGACAGCAGAGATCCACTTTGGCGCCGGCTCGAGTTTACTCCCTATCAGTGATAGAGAAC
GTATAAGGAGTTTACTCCCTATCAGTGATAGAGAACGTATGACCAGTTTACTCCCTATCAGTGATAGAGA
ACGTATCTACAGTTTACTCCCTATCAGTGATAGAGAACGTATRWCCAGTTTACTCCCTATCAGTGATAGA
GAACGTATCTACAGTTTACTCCCTATCAGTGATAGAGAACGTATATCCAGTTTACTCCCTATCAGTGATA
GAGAACGTATAAGCTTTAGGCGTGTACGGTGGGCGCCTATAAAAGCAGAGCTCGTTTAGTGAACCGTCAG
ATCGCCTGGAGCAATTCCACAACACTTTTGTCTTATACCAACTTTCCGTACCACTTCCTACCCTCGTAAA
GGATCCGCCACCATGGTGAGCAAGGGCGAGGAGGTCATCAAAGAGTTCATGCGCTTCAAGGTGCGCATGG
AGGGCTCCATGAACGGCCACGAGTTCGAGATCGAGGGCGAGGGCGAGGGCCGCCCCTACGAGGGCACCCA
GACCGCCAAGCTGAAGGTGACCAAGGGCGGCCCCCTGCCCTTCGCCTGGGACATCCTGTCCCCCCAGTTC
ATGTACGGCTCCAAGGCGTACGTGAAGCACCCCGCCGACATCCCCGATTACAAGAAGCTGTCCTTCCCCG
AGGGCTTCAAGTGGGAGCGCGTGATGAACTTCGAGGACGGCGGTCTGGTGACCGTGACCCAGGACTCCTC
CCTGCAGGACGGCACGCTGATCTACAAGGTGAAGATGCGCGGCACCAACTTCCCCCCCGACGGCCCCGTA
ATGCAGAAGAAGACCATGGGCTGGGAGGCCTCCACCGAGCGCCTGTACCCCCGCGACGGCGTGCTGAAGG
GCGAGATCCACCAGGCCCTGAAGCTGAAGGACGGCGGCCACTACCTGGTGGAGTTCAAGACCATCTACAT
GGCCAAGAAGCCCGTGCAACTGCCCGGCTACTACTACGTGGACACCAAGCTGGACATCACCTCCCACAAC
GAGGACTACACCATCGTGGAACAGTACGAGCGCTCCGAGGGCCGCCACCACCTGTTCCTGTACGGCATGG
ACGAGCTGTACAAGTGAGCTAGCCGTCTCAGATCCAATTAGTCTATAAATGGTCGTCGTGATTACTCAGC
TCATCCTAACTTTTATATATCATATATATTTCTACTGAAGTATTTTAAATAGTATTTAGAGGTAAAAGTC
TAAGTGAACCCAACTGTAATTTCTAAGCTATCCTTATTTCTGGAAGAAGAATTCTACCGCATCAAACCAG
ACTTTTCCTAGTCCCTGAGACCCTAACTTGTGAGGTATTTTAGTAACATCACAAGTCAGGCTCTTGGGAC
CTAGGCGGAGGGGAACCAGCAGCTTTGGACCTTATTGATTGTCTGCAGTTACCACCAGAACAAAAGAACA
TACATAGATTCTGCCTAGGAGAAAAGAACAATGCTTTTCTTTATCAGCAACGTTTTCACCACCGGTAACG
CGTAATTCTACCGGGTAGGGGAGGCGCTTTTCCCAAGGCAGTCTGGAGCATGCGCTTTAGCAGCCCCGCT
GGGCACTTGGCGCTACACAAGTGGCCTCTGGCCTCGCACACATTCCACATCCACCGGAAGGCGCCAACCG
GCTCCGTTCTTTGGTGGCCCCTTCGCGCCACCTTCTACTCCTCCCCTAGTCAGGAAGTTCCCCCCCGCCC
CGCAGCTCGCGTCGTGCAGGACGTGACAAATGGAAGTAGCACGTGTCACTAGTCTCGTGCAGATGGACAG
CACCGCTGAGCAATGGAAGCGGGTAGGCCTTTGGGGCAGCGGCCAATAGCAGCTTTGCTCCTTCGCTTTC
TGGGCTCAGAGGCTGGGAAGGGGTGGGTCCGGGGGCGGGCTCAGGGGCGGGCTCAGGGGCGGGGCGGGCG
CCCGAAGGTCCACCGGAGGCCCGGCATTCTGCACGCTTCAAAAGCGCACGTCTGCCGCGCTGTTCTCCTC
TTCCTCATCTCCGGGCCTTTCGGCTAGCGCCACCATGGGATCTAAGGGCGAGGAACTGTTCACCGGCGTG
GTGCCCATCCTGGTGGAACTGGATGGCGACGTGAACGGCCACAAGTTCTCTGTGCGGGGAGAGGGCGAAG
GCGACGCCACAAATGGCAAGCTGACCCTGAAGTTCATCTGCACCACCGGCAAGCTGCCCGTGCCTTGGCC
TACCCTCGTGACCACACTGACCTACGGCGTGCAGTGCTTCAGCAGATACCCCGACCATATGAAGCGGCAC
GACTTCTTCAAGAGCGCCATGCCCGAGGGCTACGTGCAGGAACGGACCATCAGCTTCAAGGACGACGGCA
CCTACAAGACCAGAGCCGAAGTGAAGTTCGAGGGCGACACCCTCGTGAACCGGATCGAGCTGAAGGGCAT
CGATTTCAAAGAGGACGGCAACATCCTGGGCCACAAGCTGGAGTACAACTTCAACAGCCACAATGTGTAT
ATCACCGCCGACAAGCAGAAGAACGGCATCAAGGCCAACTTCAAGATCCGGCACAACGTGGAAGATGGCA
GCGTGCAGCTGGCCGACCACTACCAGCAGAACACCCCCATCGGAGATGGCCCCGTGCTGCTGCCCGACAA
CCACTACCTGAGCACCCAGAGCGTGCTGAGCAAGGACCCCAACGAGAAGCGGGACCACATGGTGCTGCTG
GAATTCGTGACCGCCGCTGGCATCACCCACGGCATGGACGAGCTGTATAAGGGAGGAAGCGGCGCCACCA
ATTTCAGCCTGCTGAAACAGGCCGGCGACGTGGAAGAGAACCCTGGCCCTATGAGCCGGCTGGACAAGAG
CAAAGTGATCAACAGCGCCCTGGAACTGCTGAACGGCGTGGGCATCGAGGGCCTGACCACCCGGAAGCTG
GCCCAGAAACTGGGCGTGGAACAGCCCACCCTGTACTGGCACGTGAAGAACAAGCGGGCCCTGCTGGACG
CCCTGCCCATCGAGATGCTGGACCGGCACCACACCCACAGCTGCCCTCTGGAAGGCGAGAGCTGGCAGGA
CTTCCTGCGGAACAACGCCAAGAGCTACAGATGCGCCCTGCTGAGCCACCGGGACGGCGCCAAAGTGCAC
CTGGGCACCAGACCCACCGAGAAGCAGTACGAGACACTGGAAAACCAGCTGGCCTTCCTGTGCCAGCAGG
GCTTCAGCCTGGAAAACGCCCTGTACGCCCTGAGCGCCGTGGGCCACTTCACCCTGGGCTGCGTGCTGGA
AGAACAGGAACACCAGGTCGCCAAAGAGGAAAGAGAGACACCCACCACCGACAGCATGCCCCCCCTGCTG
AAGCAGGCCATCGAGCTGTTCGACAGACAGGGCGCCGAGCCCGCCTTCCTGTTCGGCCTGGAACTGATCA
TCTGCGGCCTCGAGAAGCAGCTGAAGTGCGAGAGCGGCGGACCCACCGACGCCCTGGACGACTTCGACCT
GGACATGCTGCCCGCCGATGCCCTGGATGATTTTGATCTGGATATGCTCCCTGCTGACGCTCTCGATGAC
TTCGATCTCGATATGCTGCCAGGCTAATGTACAAGTGATCGCGTTAAGTCGACAATCAACCTCTGGATTA
CAAAATTTGTGAAAGATTGACTGGTATTCTTAACTATGTTGCTCCTTTTACGCTATGTGGATACGCTGCT
TTAATGCCTTTGTATCATGCTATTGCTTCCCGTATGGCTTTCATTTTCTCCTCCTTGTATAAATCCTGGT
TGCTGTCTCTTTATGAGGAGTTGTGGCCCGTTGTCAGGCAACGTGGCGTGGTGTGCACTGTGTTTGCTGA
CGCAACCCCCACTGGTTGGGGCATTGCCACCACCTGTCAGCTCCTTTCCGGGACTTTCGCTTTCCCCCTC
CCTATTGCCACGGCGGAACTCATCGCCGCCTGCCTTGCCCGCTGCTGGACAGGGGCTCGGCTGTTGGGCA
CTGACAATTCCGTGGTGTTGTCGGGGAAATCATCGTCCTTTCCTTGGCTGCTCGCCTGTGTTGCCACCTG
GATTCTGCGCGGGACGTCCTTCTGCTACGTCCCTTCGGCCCTCAATCCAGCGGACCTTCCTTCCCGCGGC
CTGCTGCCGGCTCTGCGGCCTCTTCCGCGTCTTCGCCTTCGCCCTCAGACGAGTCGGATCTCCCTTTGGG
CCGCCTCCCCGCGTCGACTTTAAGACCAATGACTTACAAGGCAGCTGTAGATCTTAGCCACTTTTTAAAA
GAAAAGGGGGGACTGGAAGGGCTAATTCACTCCCAACGAAGACAAGATCTGCTTTTTGCTTGTACTGGGT
CTCTCTGGTTAGACCAGATCTGAGCCTGGGAGCTCTCTGGCTAACTAGGGAACCCACTGCTTAAGCCTCA
ATAAAGCTTGCCTTGAGTGCTTCAAGTAGTGTGTGCCCGTCTGTTGTGTGACTCTGGTAACTAGAGATCC
CTCAGACCCTTTTAGTCAGTGTGGAAAATCTCTAGCAGTACGTATAGTAGTTCATGTCATCTTATTATTC
AGTATTTATAACTTGCAAAGAAATGAATATCAGAGAGTGAGAGGAACTTGTTTATTGCAGCTTATAATGG
TTACAAATAAAGCAATAGCATCACAAATTTCACAAATAAAGCATTTTTTTCACTGCATTCTAGTTGTGGT
TTGTCCAAACTCATCAATGTATCTTATCATGTCTGGCTCTAGCTATCCCGCCCCTAACTCCGCCCATCCC
GCCCCTAACTCCGCCCAGTTCCGCCCATTCTCCGCCCCATGGCTGACTAATTTTTTTTATTTATGCAGAG
GCCGAGGCCGCCTCGGCCTCTGAGCTATTCCAGAAGTAGTGAGGAGGCTTTTTTGGAGGCCTAGGGACGT
ACCCAATTCGCCCTATAGTGAGTCGTATTACGCGCGCTCACTGGCCGTCGTTTTACAACGTCGTGACTGG
GAAAACCCTGGCGTTACCCAACTTAATCGCCTTGCAGCACATCCCCCTTTCGCCAGCTGGCGTAATAGCG
AAGAGGCCCGCACCGATCGCCCTTCCCAACAGTTGCGCAGCCTGAATGGCGAATGGG
[124 nt withheld, positions 9718-9841]
C
[91 nt withheld, positions 9843-9933]
A
[49 nt withheld, positions 9935-9983]
CCTTTGACGTTGGAGTCCACGTTCTTT
[37 nt withheld, positions 10011-10047]
ACCCTATCTCGGTCTATTCTTTTGATTTATAAGGGATTTTGCCGATTTCGGCCTATTGGTTAAAAAATGA
GCTGATTTAACAAAAATTTAACGCGAATTTTAACAAAATATTAACGCTTACAATTTAGGTGGCACTTTTC
GGGGAAATGTGCGCGGAACCCCTATTTGTTTATTTTTCTAAATACATTCAAATATGTATCCGCTCATGAG
ACAATAACCCTGATAAATGCTTCAATAATATTGAAAAAGGAAGAGT
